Addgene plasmid #200056: pTHY_P0020_T2c_BCD_0.2K
Purpose: Bicistronic RBS 0.2K Part
Depositing lab: Ross Thyer. Depositing organization: Rice University. Publication: Interrogating the Function of Bicistronic Translational Control Elements to Improve Consistency of Gene Expression. Jansen Z, Reilly SR, Lieber-Kotz M, Li AZ, Wei Q, Kulhanek DL, Gilmour AR, Thyer R. ACS Synth Biol. 2023 Jun 16;12(6):1608-1615. doi: 10.1021/acssynbio.3c00093. Epub 2023 May 30. PubMed 37253269.
Backbone
  Vector backbone: pUC
  Total vector size (bp): 3278
  Vector type: Bacterial Expression
Growth in bacteria
  Bacterial resistance: Ampicillin, 100 μg/mL
  Growth temperature: 37°C
  Growth strain: DB3.1
  Copy number: High Copy
Gene/Insert
  Gene/Insert name: BCD 0.2K
  Species: Synthetic
  Insert size (bp): 167
  Cloning method: Restriction Enzyme; 5′ cloning site BsmBI (destroyed during cloning); 3′ cloning site BsmBI (destroyed during cloning)
  Sequencing primers: 5′ acagggctataaggtagatccggg; 3′ ctcttttctggaatttggtaccgagggtgacttc
Terms and licenses: Academic/Nonprofit Terms; Industry Terms: Not Available to Industry
Depositor comments: This plasmid encodes a part for use in a heirarchical golden gate plasmid assembly system. The part insert is a bicistronic translational control element for regulating translation of protein-coding genes in E. coli. It is flanked by sites for the type IIS restriction enzyme BsaI and yields 5' and 3' overhangs of GGAG and TATG respectively. The backbone contains a pUC origin, a TEM-1 ampicillin resistance marker, and a ccdB marker such that the part plasmid does not carry through into higher order plasmid assemblies. The plasmid must be propagated in an E. coli strain which is resistant to ccdB. Please visit https://www.biorxiv.org/content/10.1101/2023.02.09.527918v1 for bioRxiv preprint.
How to cite: pTHY_P0020_T2c_BCD_0.2K was a gift from Ross Thyer (Addgene plasmid # 200056 ; http://n2t.net/addgene:200056 ; RRID:Addgene_200056)
