[The description below was written by a language model from this plasmid's Addgene catalogue record and pLannotate feature annotations shown in this document.]
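Description:
pTHY_P0020_T2c_BCD_0.2K is a small (about 3.3 kb) high-copy bacterial part plasmid built on a pUC backbone, serving as a storage vector for one component of a hierarchical Golden Gate assembly system. It replicates from the ColE1/pUC-type origin and is selected with ampicillin through a TEM-1 beta-lactamase gene driven by its native AmpR promoter. The backbone also carries a ccdB toxin gene, which the annotation places downstream of a fragment of the constitutive J23119 promoter and a hammerhead ribozyme from the tobacco ringspot virus satellite RNA. Because CcdB poisons DNA gyrase in ordinary E. coli, the plasmid has to be maintained in a ccdB-resistant strain. The toxin acts as a counter-selection, so that uncut or carried-over part plasmid does not survive when higher-order assemblies are transformed into standard hosts.

The payload is BCD 0.2K, a 167 bp synthetic bicistronic translational control element for E. coli. In bicistronic designs of this kind, a short leader open reading frame is translationally coupled to the downstream gene, which is intended to make translation initiation less dependent on the sequence of the coding region. The insert was cloned through BsmBI sites that were destroyed in the process, and it is flanked by BsaI sites that release it with defined 5' and 3' overhangs, the 3' one overlapping a start codon for fusion to a coding part. The automated annotation does not label the BCD itself. It does detect a second copy of the hammerhead ribozyme near the start of the sequence, possibly part of or adjacent to the insert, though the record does not confirm this. The short lacIq promoter and yciV fragment matches are probably incidental. The part is used as an RBS-position module for tuning protein expression in assembled constructs.
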