Features (pLannotate 1.2.2; 9 found; start..end, strand, type, name):
    112..161     +  misc_RNA       sTRSV HHRz: hammerhead ribozyme from the tobacco ringspot virus satellite RNA (Khvorova et al., 2003)
    313..334     -  promoter       lacIq promoter (fragment): lacI (mutant); In the lacIq allele, a single base change in the promoter boosts expression of the lacI gene about 10-fold.
    447..503     -  CDS            yciV (fragment): RNAAM_ECOLI - Also known as trpH From Escherichia coli (strain K12).
    524..595     +  promoter       AmpR promoter: bla
    596..1453    +  CDS            bla: BLAT_ECOLX - Experimental evidence at protein level: Swiss-Prot protein existence level 1. TEM-type are the most prevalent beta-lactamases in enterobacteria; they hydrolyze the beta-lactam bond in susceptible beta-lactam antibiotics, thus conferring resistance to penicillins and cephalosporins. TEM-3 and TEM-4 are capable of hydrolyzing cefotaxime and ceftazidime. TEM-5 is capable of hydrolyzing ceftazidime. TEM-6 is capable of hydrolyzing ceftazidime and aztreonam. TEM-8/CAZ-2, TEM- 16/CAZ-7 and TEM-24/CAZ-6 are markedly active against ceftazidime. IRT- 4 shows resistance to beta-lactamase in
   1628..1649    +  promoter       J23119(SpeI) promoter (fragment): bacterial promoter (Registry of Standard Biological Parts BBa J23119) modified to end with an SpeI site
   1680..1729    +  misc_RNA       sTRSV HHRz: hammerhead ribozyme from the tobacco ringspot virus satellite RNA (Khvorova et al., 2003)
   1841..2143    +  CDS            ccdB: CCDB_ECOLI - Also known as G, letB, letD. Experimental evidence at protein level: Swiss-Prot protein existence level 1. Toxic component of a type II toxin-antitoxin (TA) system, functioning in plasmid maintainence. Responsible for the post- segregational killing (PSK) of plasmid-free cells, also referred to as a plasmid addiction system. Half-life of over 2 hours. Cell killing by CcdB is accompanied by filamentation, defects in chromosome and plasmid segregation, defects in cell division, formation of anucleate cells, decreased DNA synthesis and plasmid loss. Interferes with the activity of DN
   2406..2994    +  rep_origin     ori: high-copy-number ColE1/pMB1/pBR322/pUC origin of replication
>Addgene plasmid #200056 | pTHY_P0020_T2c_BCD_0.2K | addgene full sequence | sequence record 403716 | Addgene NGS Result
ACAGGGCTATAAGGTAGATCCGGGTCGACAGATATAATTAGCCAAAAATTTCTGTAATAAATATCACTAG
CTCAGATTCAGTAGACCGCTGTTGGATAGGTCTCTGGAGAGCTGTCACCGGATGTGCTTTCCGGTCTGAT
GAGTCCGTGAGGACGAAACAGCCTCTACAAATAATTTTGTTTAAGGGCCCAAGTTCACTTAAAAAGGAGA
TCAACAATGAAAGCAATTTTCGTACTGAAACATCTTAATCATGCTCATGACCCTTAAATATGAGAGACCA
TCGTGCATGATCTACGTGCGTCACATGCAGTACCTGAATTGACTCTCTTCCGGGGATCAAATGTAGCACC
TGAAGTCACCCTCGGTACCAAATTCCAGAAAAGAGGCCTCCCGAAAGGGGGGCCTTTTTTCGTTTTGGTC
CGTTACTGGAACGTTGTGAGGTACACGGAAGCTGTGGTATGGCTGTGCAGGTCGTAAATCACTGCATAAT
TCGTGTCGCTCAAGGCGCATATTTTTCTAAATACATTCAAATATGTATCCGCTCATGAGACAATAACCCT
GATAAATGCTTCAATAATATTGAAAAAGGAAGAGTATGAGTATTCAACATTTCCGTGTCGCCCTTATTCC
CTTTTTTGCGGCATTTTGCCTTCCTGTTTTTGCTCACCCAGAAACGCTGGTGAAAGTAAAAGATGCTGAA
GATCAGTTGGGTGCACGAGTGGGTTACATCGAACTGGATCTCAACAGCGGTAAGATCCTTGAGAGTTTTC
GCCCCGAAGAACGTTTTCCAATGATGAGCACTTTTAAAGTTCTGCTATGTGGCGCGGTATTATCCCGTGT
TGACGCCGGGCAAGAGCAACTCGGTCGCCGCATACACTATTCTCAGAATGACTTGGTTGAGTACTCACCA
GTCACAGAAAAGCATCTTACGGATGGCATGACAGTAAGAGAATTATGCAGTGCTGCCATAACCATGAGTG
ATAACACTGCGGCCAACTTACTTCTGACAACGATCGGAGGACCGAAGGAGCTAACCGCTTTTTTGCACAA
CATGGGGGATCATGTAACTCGCCTTGATCGTTGGGAACCGGAGCTGAATGAAGCCATACCAAACGACGAG
CGTGACACCACGATGCCTGCAGCAATGGCAACAACGTTGCGCAAACTATTAACTGGCGAACTACTTACTC
TAGCTTCCCGGCAACAATTAATAGACTGGATGGAGGCGGATAAAGTTGCAGGACCACTTCTGCGCTCGGC
CCTTCCGGCTGGCTGGTTTATTGCTGATAAATCTGGAGCCGGTGAGCGTGGATCGCGCGGTATCATTGCA
GCACTGGGGCCAGATGGTAAGCCCTCCCGTATCGTAGTTATCTACACGACGGGGAGTCAGGCAACTATGG
ATGAACGAAATAGACAGATCGCTGAGATAGGTGCCTCACTGATTAAGCATTGGTAACTGTTAGACCAAGT
TTACTCATATATACTTTAGATTGATTTAAAACTTCATTTTTAATTTAAAAGGATCTAGGTGAAGATCCTT
TTTGATAATCTCATGACCAAAATCCCTTAACGTGAGTTTTCGTTCCACTGAGCGTCGAGTGGCTGTCGAC
CGGCGAAAAGTTCGATTACAGCTAGCTCAGTCCTAGGTACAATTACAGCCATCGTACGAGCCCGGAGAGC
TGTCACCGGATGTGCTTTCCGGTCTGATGAGTCCGTGAGGACGAAACAGCCTCTACAAATAATTTTGTTT
AAGGGCCCAAGTTCACTTAAAAAGGAGATCAACAATGAAAGCAATTTTCGTACTGAAACATCTTAATCAT
GCGGATTCTAGTTAAATATGATGCAGTTTAAGGTTTACACCTATAAAAGAGAGAGCCGTTATCGTCTGTT
TGTGGATGTACAGAGTGATATTATTGACACGCCCGGGCGACGGATGGTGATCCCCCTGGCCAGTGCACGT
CTGCTGTCAGATAAAGTCTCCCGTGAACTTTACCCGGTGGTGCATATCGGGGATGAAAGCTGGCGCATGA
TGACCACCGATATGGCCAGTGTGCCGGTGTCCGTTATCGGGGAAGAAGTGGCTGATCTCAGCCACCGCGA
AAATGACATCAAAAACGCCATTAACCTGATGTTCTGGGGAATATAAATCCGTTTTAGTTCGTCGGTCAGT
TTCACCTGATTTACGTAAAAACCCGCTTCGGCGGGTTTTTGCTTTTGGAGGGGCAGAAAGATGAATGACT
GTCGCTGTGTACGCGATAGATAAAAAAAAAGGTTTAGACAGTGCGAAAGCACTGTCTAAACCTTTTTTTT
CCTGCTCAGGCGCAACCGATCATGACCAAAATCCCTTAACGTGAGTTTTCGTTCCACTGAGCGTCAGACC
CCGTAGAAAAGATCAAAGGATCTTCTTGAGATCCTTTTTTTCTGCGCGTAATCTGCTGCTTGCAAACAAA
AAAACCACCGCTACCAGCGGTGGTTTGTTTGCCGGATCAAGAGCTACCAACTCTTTTTCCGAAGGTAACT
GGCTTCAGCAGAGCGCAGATACCAAATACTGTTCTTCTAGTGTAGCCGTAGTTAGGCCACCACTTCAAGA
ACTCTGTAGCACCGCCTACATACCTCGCTCTGCTAATCCTGTTACCAGTGGCTGCTGCCAGTGGCGATAA
GTCGTGTCTTACCGGGTTGGACTCAAGACGATAGTTACCGGATAAGGCGCAGCGGTCGGGCTGAACGGGG
GGTTCGTGCACACAGCCCAGCTTGGAGCGAACGACCTACACCGAACTGAGATACCTACAGCGTGAGCTAT
GAGAAAGCGCCACGCTTCCCGAAGGGAGAAAGGCGGACAGGTATCCGGTAAGCGGCAGGGTCGGAACAGG
AGAGCGCACGAGGGAGCTTCCAGGGGGAAACGCCTGGTATCTTTATAGTCCTGTCGGGTTTCGCCACCTC
TGACTTGAGCGTCGATTTTTGTGATGCTCGTCAGGGGGGCGGAGCCTATGGAAAAACGCCAGCAACGCGG
CCTTTTTACGGTTCCTGGCCTTTTGCTGGCCTTTTGCTCACATGTTCTTTCCTGCGTTATCCCCTGATTC
TGTGGATAACCGTATTACCGCCTTTGAGTGAGCTGATACCGCTCGCCGCAGCCGAACGACCGAGCGCAGC
GAGTCAGTGAGCCCCTGTTTCCCGACTGGAAAGCGGCGACTCCTGCATTAGGAAATTATAAACGCAGGTC
TTTTCGCCGGTGTATTTCTTGCAAAAAAAAACCCCGCCGAAGCGGGGTTTTTTTTTTT
