>Addgene plasmid #200056 | pTHY_P0020_T2c_BCD_0.2K | depositor partial sequence | sequence record 390142 | BCD 0.2K Part
GGAGAGCTGTCACCGGATGTGCTTTCCGGTCTGATGAGTCCGTGAGGACGAAACAGCCTCTACAAATAAT
TTTGTTTAAGGGCCCAAGTTCACTTAAAAAGGAGATCAACAATGAAAGCAATTTTCGTACTGAAACATCT
TAATCATGCTCACGTCCCTTAAATATG
